>Addgene plasmid #11242 | AdML | addgene partial sequence | sequence record 18119 | T7 5'-TAATACGACTCACTATAGGG-3'
CTAGGATCTGATATCATCGATGAATTCGAGCTCGGTACCCCGTTCGTCCTCACTCTCTTCCGCATCGCTG
TCTGCGAGGGCCAGCTGTTGGGGTGAGTACTCCCTCTCAAAAGCGGGCATGACTTCTGCCCTCGAGTTAT
TAACCCTCACTAAAGGCAGTAGTCAAGGGTTTCCTTGAAGCTTTCGTGCTGACCCTGTCCCTTTTTTTTC
CACAGCTGCAGGTCGACGTTGAGGACAAACTCTTCGCGGTCTTTCCAGTACTCTTGGATCCTCTAGAGTC
GAGTTCTATAGTGTCACCTAAATCGTATGTGTATGATACATAAGGTTATGTATTAATTGTAGCCGCGTTC
TAACGACAATATGTCCATATGGTGCACTCTCAGTACAATCTGCTCTGATGCCGCATAGTTAAGCCAGCCC
CGACACCCGCCAACACCCGCTGACGCGCCCTGACGGGCTTGTCTGCTCCCGGCATCCGCTTACAGACAAG
CTGTGACCGTCTCCGGGAGCTGCATGTGTCAGAGGTTTTCACCGTCATCACCGAAACGCGCGAGACGAAA
GGGCCTCGTGATACGCCTATTTTTATAGGTTAATGTCATGATAATAATGGTTTCTTAGACGTCAGGTGGC
ACTTTTCGGGGAAATGTGCGCGGAACCCCTATTTGTTTATTTTTCTAAATACATTCAAATATGTATCCGC
TCATGAGACAATAACCCTGATAAATGCTTC
