[The description below was written by a language model from this plasmid's Addgene catalogue record.]
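Description:
AdML is a small bacterial plasmid built on the pSP72 backbone, a roughly 2.5 kb high-copy cloning and in vitro transcription vector. It is propagated in E. coli under ampicillin selection. Although catalogued as a bacterial expression vector, pSP72-type plasmids are generally used as templates for making RNA in vitro, since their polylinker is flanked by opposing bacteriophage SP6 and T7 RNA polymerase promoters. The record lists T7 as the 5′ sequencing primer, which suggests the insert reads out from the T7 side, but the transcription orientation and the promoter intended for use are not explicitly stated.

The insert is the adenovirus major late (AdML) pre-mRNA sequence, cloned between EcoRI at the 5′ end and BamHI at the 3′ end, with both sites preserved. The depositor notes that an XhoI site lies within the insert, which is relevant when choosing enzymes for mapping, subcloning or linearising the template. The insert size and its exact exon–intron composition are not given in the record, and no tags, reporters or eukaryotic regulatory elements are listed.

AdML pre-mRNA is a classic model splicing substrate. The associated publication concerns the requirement of splicing for rapid and efficient mRNA export in metazoans, so the plasmid most plausibly serves as a template for producing intron-containing transcripts used in splicing and nuclear export assays. No feature table was provided, so this description rests on the catalogue fields alone.
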