Addgene plasmid #11242: AdML
Depositing lab: Robin Reed. Depositing organization: Harvard Medical School. Publication: Splicing is required for rapid and efficient mRNA export in metazoans. Luo MJ, Reed R. Proc Natl Acad Sci U S A. 1999 Dec 21. 96(26):14937-42. 10.1073/pnas.96.26.14937 PubMed 10611316.
Backbone
  Vector backbone: pSP72
  Backbone manufacturer: Promega
  Backbone size w/o insert (bp): 2500
  Vector type: Bacterial Expression
Growth in bacteria
  Bacterial resistance: Ampicillin, 100 μg/mL
  Growth temperature: 37°C
  Growth strain: DH5alpha
  Copy number: High Copy
Gene/Insert
  Gene/Insert name: AdML (alt name: Adenovirus major late pre-mRNA)
  Species: Adenovirus
  Cloning method: Restriction Enzyme; 5′ cloning site EcoRI (not destroyed); 3′ cloning site BamHI (not destroyed)
  Sequencing primers: 5′ T7
Terms and licenses: Academic/Nonprofit Terms; Industry Terms: Not Available to Industry
Depositor comments: Has XhoI site within insert. Reed lab clone #81.
How to cite: AdML was a gift from Robin Reed (Addgene plasmid # 11242 ; http://n2t.net/addgene:11242 ; RRID:Addgene_11242)
